>Addgene plasmid #53624 | PCBD2A-c103 | depositor partial sequence | sequence record 83752 | insert sequence
ATGCACCATCATCATCATCATTCTTCTGGTGTAGATCTGGGTACCGAGAACCTGTACTTCCAATCCATGT
CATCTGGCACCCATCGTCTGACGGCTGAAGAACGCAACCAGGCGATTCTGGATCTGAAAGCGGCCGGTTG
GAGCGAACTGTCTGAACGTGACGCCATCTACAAGGAATTTAGTTTCCACAACTTCAACCAGGCATTTGGC
TTCATGTCCCGCGTTGCCCTGCAAGCAGAAAAAATGAATCATCACCCGGAATGGTTCAACGTGTACAATA
AGGTTCAAATTACCCTGACGTCACATGATTGCGGTGAACTGACCAAAAAGGACGTCAAACTGGCGAAGTT
TATCGAAAAAGCAGCTGCGTCGGTGTGACAGTAAAGGTGGATACGGATCCGAA
