>Addgene plasmid #53624 | PCBD2A-c103 | addgene partial sequence | sequence record 86592 | T7 5'-TAATACGACTCACTATAGGG-3'
ATTCCCTCTAGAAATAATTTTGTTTAACTTTAGAAGGAGATATACATATGCACCATCATCATCATCATTC
TTCTGGTGTAGATCTGGGTACCGAGAACCTGTACTTCCAATCCATGTCATCTGGCACCCATCGTCTGACG
GCTGAAGAACGCAACCAGGCGATTCTGGATCTGAAAGCGGCCGGTTGGAGCGAACTGTCTGAACGTGACG
CCATCTACAAGGAATTTAGTTTCCACAACTTCAACCAGGCATTTGGCTTCATGTCCCGCGTTGCCCTGCA
AGCAGAAAAAATGAATCATCACCCGGAATGGTTCAACGTGTACAATAAGGTTCAAATTACCCTGACGTCA
CATGATTGCGGTGAACTGACCAAAAAGGACGTCAAACTGGCGAAGTTTATCGAAAAAGCAGCTGCGTCGG
TGTGACAGTAAAGGTGGATACGGATCCGAATTCGAGCTCCGTCGACAAGCTTGCGGCCGCACTCGAGCAC
CACCACCACCACCACTGAGATCCGGCTGCTAACAAAGCCCGAAAGGAAGCTGAGTTGGCTGCTGCCACCG
CTGAGCAATAACTAGCATAACCCCTTGGGGCCTCTAAACGGGTCTTGAGGGGTTTTTTGCTGAAAGGAGG
AACTATATCCGGATTGGCGAATGGG
[124 nt withheld, positions 656-779]
C
[91 nt withheld, positions 781-871]
A
[49 nt withheld, positions 873-921]
CCTTTGACGTTGGAGTCCACGTTCTTTAATAGTGGACTCTTGTTCCCAACTGGAACAACACTCAACCCTA
TCTCGGTCTATTCTTTTGATTTATAAGGGA
