[The description below was written by a language model from this plasmid's Addgene catalogue record.]
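Description:
PCBD2A-c103 is a bacterial expression plasmid built on pNIC28-Bsa4, a pET28-derived vector designed for high-throughput ligation-independent cloning. It is recorded as high copy and is selected with kanamycin. In the parental vector, a SacB stuffer fragment occupies the cloning site. BsaI cleavage followed by T4 polymerase treatment generates the single-stranded overhangs used for LIC, and replacing the stuffer with an insert removes the SacB counter-selection marker, which favours recovery of recombinant clones.

The insert is a roughly 400 bp fragment designated PCBD2A. The record notes that it was designed for structure determination and may not represent the full open reading frame, so it is best regarded as a crystallography-oriented expression construct rather than a complete cDNA clone. The source species is not stated. Expression is driven by a T7 promoter under lac operator control, so transcription depends on a host supplying T7 RNA polymerase, such as a DE3 lysogen, and is inducible. The protein is produced with an N-terminal hexahistidine tag followed by a TEV protease recognition site, allowing immobilised metal affinity purification and then removal of the tag to leave near-native protein.

The record distinguishes a cloning strain for propagation from a BL21(DE3) derivative carrying a rare-codon tRNA plasmid, which the depositor recommends for expression. The alternative name links the construct to a deposited structure. This fits its intended use in producing recombinant protein for purification and for structural or biochemical studies. No feature table was supplied, so the element positions and the exact insert boundaries cannot be confirmed from this record.
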