Addgene plasmid #53624: PCBD2A-c103
Purpose: bacterial expression plasmid
Depositing lab: Nicola Burgess-Brown. Depositing organization: University of Oxford.
Backbone
  Vector backbone: pNIC28-Bsa4
  Backbone manufacturer: SGC
  Vector type: Bacterial Expression
Growth in bacteria
  Bacterial resistance: Kanamycin, 50 μg/mL
  Growth temperature: 37°C
  Growth strain: Mach1 ; BL21(DE3)-R3-pRARE2
  Copy number: High Copy
Gene/Insert
  Gene/Insert name: PCBD2A (alt name: 4C45)
  Insert size (bp): 403
  Mutation: Bacterial expression for structure determination; may not be full ORF, see comments
  Promoter: T7
  Tag / fusion protein: His-6-TEV (N terminal on insert)
  Cloning method: Ligation Independent Cloning
  Sequencing primers: 5′ T7; 3′ T7-term
Terms and licenses: Academic/Nonprofit Terms; Industry Terms: Not Available to Industry
Depositor comments: T7/lac regulated, N-terminal His-tag, TEV, LIC cloning using BsaI cleavage/T4 polymerase, SacB stuffer fragment, pET28 backbone. http://www.thesgc.org/structures/4C45/ Use BL21(DE3)-R3-pRARE2 strain for expression.
How to cite: PCBD2A-c103 was a gift from Nicola Burgess-Brown (Addgene plasmid # 53624 ; http://n2t.net/addgene:53624 ; RRID:Addgene_53624)
